>Addgene plasmid #166485 | PLKO.1-YAP shRNA2 | addgene full sequence | sequence record 329684 | Addgene NGS Result
TTGGGGTTGCGCCTTTTCCAAGGCAGCCCTGGGTTTGCGCAGGGACGCGGCTGCTCTGGGCGTGGTTCCG
GGAAACGCAGCGGCGCCGACCCTGGGTCTCGCACATTCTTCACGTCCGTTCGCAGCGTCACCCGGATCTT
CGCCGCTACCCTTGTGGGCCCCCCGGCGACGCTTCCTGCTCCGCCCCTAAGTCGGGAAGGTTCCTTGCGG
TTCGCGGCGTGCCGGACGTGACAAACGGAAGCCGCACGTCTCACTAGTACCCTCGCAGACGGACAGCGCC
AGGGAGCAATGGCAGCGCGCCGACCGCGATGGGCTGTGGCCAATAGCGGCTGCTCAGCAGGGCGCGCCGA
GAGCAGCGGCCGGGAAGGGGCGGTGCGGGAGGCGGGGTGTGGGGCGGTAGTGTGGGCCCTGTTCCTGCCC
GCGCGGTGTTCCGCATTCTGCAAGCCTCCGGAGCGCACGTCGGCAGTCGGCTCCCTCGTTGACCGAATCA
CCGACCTCTCTCCCCAGGGGGATCCACCGGAGCTTACCATGACCGAGTACAAGCCCACGGTGCGCCTCGC
CACCCGCGACGACGTCCCCAGGGCCGTACGCACCCTCGCCGCCGCGTTCGCCGACTACCCCGCCACGCGC
CACACCGTCGATCCGGACCGCCACATCGAGCGGGTCACCGAGCTGCAAGAACTCTTCCTCACGCGCGTCG
GGCTCGACATCGGCAAGGTGTGGGTCGCGGACGACGGCGCCGCGGTGGCGGTCTGGACCACGCCGGAGAG
CGTCGAAGCGGGGGCGGTGTTCGCCGAGATCGGCCCGCGCATGGCCGAGTTGAGCGGTTCCCGGCTGGCC
GCGCAGCAACAGATGGAAGGCCTCCTGGCGCCGCACCGGCCCAAGGAGCCCGCGTGGTTCCTGGCCACCG
TCGGCGTCTCGCCCGACCACCAGGGCAAGGGTCTGGGCAGCGCCGTCGTGCTCCCCGGAGTGGAGGCGGC
CGAGCGCGCCGGGGTGCCCGCCTTCCTGGAGACCTCCGCGCCCCGCAACCTCCCCTTCTACGAGCGGCTC
GGCTTCACCGTCACCGCCGACGTCGAGGTGCCCGAAGGACCGCGCACCTGGTGCATGACCCGCAAGCCCG
GTGCCTGACGCCCGCCCCACGACCCGCAGCGCCCGACCGAAAGGAGCGCACGACCCCATGCATCGGTACC
TTTAAGACCAATGACTTACAAGGCAGCTGTAGATCTTAGCCACTTTTTAAAAGAAAAGGGGGGACTGGAA
GGGCTAATTCACTCCCAACGAAGACAAGATCTGCTTTTTGCTTGTACTGGGTCTCTCTGGTTAGACCAGA
TCTGAGCCTGGGAGCTCTCTGGCTAACTAGGGAACCCACTGCTTAAGCCTCAATAAAGCTTGCCTTGAGT
GCTTCAAGTAGTGTGTGCCCGTCTGTTGTGTGACTCTGGTAACTAGAGATCCCTCAGACCCTTTTAGTCA
GTGTGGAAAATCTCTAGCAGTAGTAGTTCATGTCATCTTATTATTCAGTATTTATAACTTGCAAAGAAAT
GAATATCAGAGAGTGAGAGGAACTTGTTTATTGCAGCTTATAATGGTTACAAATAAAGCAATAGCATCAC
AAATTTCACAAATAAAGCATTTTTTTCACTGCATTCTAGTTGTGGTTTGTCCAAACTCATCAATGTATCT
TATCATGTCTGGCTCTAGCTATCCCGCCCCTAACTCCGCCCATCCCGCCCCTAACTCCGCCCAGTTCCGC
CCATTCTCCGCCCCATGGCTGACTAATTTTTTTTATTTATGCAGAGGCCGAGGCCGCCTCGGCCTCTGAG
CTATTCCAGAAGTAGTGAGGAGGCTTTTTTGGAGGCCTAGGGACGTACCCAATTCGCCCTATAGTGAGTC
GTATTACGCGCGCTCACTGGCCGTCGTTTTACAACGTCGTGACTGGGAAAACCCTGGCGTTACCCAACTT
AATCGCCTTGCAGCACATCCCCCTTTCGCCAGCTGGCGTAATAGCGAAGAGGCCCGCACCGATCGCCCTT
CCCAACAGTTGCGCAGCCTGAATGGCGAATGGG
[124 nt withheld, positions 2064-2187]
C
[91 nt withheld, positions 2189-2279]
A
[49 nt withheld, positions 2281-2329]
CCTTTGACGTTGGAGTCCACGTTCTTT
[37 nt withheld, positions 2357-2393]
ACCCTATCTCGGTCTATTCTTTTGATTTATAAGGGATTTTGCCGATTTCGGCCTATTGGTTAAAAAATGA
GCTGATTTAACAAAAATTTAACGCGAATTTTAACAAAATATTAACGCTTACAATTTAGGTGGCACTTTTC
GGGGAAATGTGCGCGGAACCCCTATTTGTTTATTTTTCTAAATACATTCAAATATGTATCCGCTCATGAG
ACAATAACCCTGATAAATGCTTCAATAATATTGAAAAAGGAAGAGTATGAGTATTCAACATTTCCGTGTC
GCCCTTATTCCCTTTTTTGCGGCATTTTGCCTTCCTGTTTTTGCTCACCCAGAAACGCTGGTGAAAGTAA
AAGATGCTGAAGATCAGTTGGGTGCACGAGTGGGTTACATCGAACTGGATCTCAACAGCGGTAAGATCCT
TGAGAGTTTTCGCCCCGAAGAACGTTTTCCAATGATGAGCACTTTTAAAGTTCTGCTATGTGGCGCGGTA
TTATCCCGTATTGACGCCGGGCAAGAGCAACTCGGTCGCCGCATACACTATTCTCAGAATGACTTGGTTG
AGTACTCACCAGTCACAGAAAAGCATCTTACGGATGGCATGACAGTAAGAGAATTATGCAGTGCTGCCAT
AACCATGAGTGATAACACTGCGGCCAACTTACTTCTGACAACGATCGGAGGACCGAAGGAGCTAACCGCT
TTTTTGCACAACATGGGGGATCATGTAACTCGCCTTGATCGTTGGGAACCGGAGCTGAATGAAGCCATAC
CAAACGACGAGCGTGACACCACGATGCCTGTAGCAATGGCAACAACGTTGCGCAAACTATTAACTGGCGA
ACTACTTACTCTAGCTTCCCGGCAACAATTAATAGACTGGATGGAGGCGGATAAAGTTGCAGGACCACTT
CTGCGCTCGGCCCTTCCGGCTGGCTGGTTTATTGCTGATAAATCTGGAGCCGGTGAGCGTGGGTCTCGCG
GTATCATTGCAGCACTGGGGCCAGATGGTAAGCCCTCCCGTATCGTAGTTATCTACACGACGGGGAGTCA
GGCAACTATGGATGAACGAAATAGACAGATCGCTGAGATAGGTGCCTCACTGATTAAGCATTGGTAACTG
TCAGACCAAGTTTACTCATATATACTTTAGATTGATTTAAAACTTCATTTTTAATTTAAAAGGATCTAGG
TGAAGATCCTTTTTGATAATCTCATGACCAAAATCCCTTAACGTGAGTTTTCGTTCCACTGAGCGTCAGA
CCCCGTAGAAAAGATCAAAGGATCTTCTTGAGATCCTTTTTTTCTGCGCGTAATCTGCTGCTTGCAAACA
AAAAAACCACCGCTACCAGCGGTGGTTTGTTTGCCGGATCAAGAGCTACCAACTCTTTTTCCGAAGGTAA
CTGGCTTCAGCAGAGCGCAGATACCAAATACTGTTCTTCTAGTGTAGCCGTAGTTAGGCCACCACTTCAA
GAACTCTGTAGCACCGCCTACATACCTCGCTCTGCTAATCCTGTTACCAGTGGCTGCTGCCAGTGGCGAT
AAGTCGTGTCTTACCGGGTTGGACTCAAGACGATAGTTACCGGATAAGGCGCAGCGGTCGGGCTGAACGG
GGGGTTCGTGCACACAGCCCAGCTTGGAGCGAACGACCTACACCGAACTGAGATACCTACAGCGTGAGCT
ATGAGAAAGCGCCACGCTTCCCGAAGGGAGAAAGGCGGACAGGTATCCGGTAAGCGGCAGGGTCGGAACA
GGAGAGCGCACGAGGGAGCTTCCAGGGGGAAACGCCTGGTATCTTTATAGTCCTGTCGGGTTTCGCCACC
TCTGACTTGAGCGTCGATTTTTGTGATGCTCGTCAGGGGGGCGGAGCCTATGGAAAAACGCCAGCAACGC
GGCCTTTTTACGGTTCCTGGCCTTTTGCTGGCCTTTTGCTCACATGTTCTTTCCTGCGTTATCCCCTGAT
TCTGTGGATAACCGTATTACCGCCTTTGAGTGAGCTGATACCGCTCGCCGCAGCCGAACGACCGAGCGCA
GCGAGTCAGTGAGCGAGGAAGCGGAAGAGCGCCCAATACGCAAACCGCCTCTCCCCGCGCGTTGGCCGAT
TCATTAATGCAGCTGGCACGACAGGTTTCCCGACTGGAAAGCGGGCAGTGAGCGCAACGCAATTAATGTG
AGTTAGCTCACTCATTAGGCACCCCAGGCTTTACACTTTATGCTTCCGGCTCGTATGTTGTGTGGAATTG
TGAGCGGATAACAATTTCACACAGGAAACAGCTATGACCATGATTACGCCAAGCGCGCAATTAACCCTCA
CTAAAGGGAACAAAAGCTGGAGCTGCAAGCTTAATGTAGTCTTATGCAATACTCTTGTAGTCTTGCAACA
TGGTAACGATGAGTTAGCAACATGCCTTACAAGGAGAGAAAAAGCACCGTGCATGCCGATTGGTGGAAGT
AAGGTGGTACGATCGTGCCTTATTAGGAAGGCAACAGACGGGTCTGACATGGATTGGACGAACCACTGAA
TTGCCGCATTGCAGAGATATTGTATTTAAGTGCCTAGCTCGATACATAAACGGGTCTCTCTGGTTAGACC
AGATCTGAGCCTGGGAGCTCTCTGGCTAACTAGGGAACCCACTGCTTAAGCCTCAATAAAGCTTGCCTTG
AGTGCTTCAAGTAGTGTGTGCCCGTCTGTTGTGTGACTCTGGTAACTAGAGATCCCTCAGACCCTTTTAG
TCAGTGTGGAAAATCTCTAGCAGTGGCGCCCGAACAGGGACTTGAAAGCGAAAGGGAAACCAGAGGAGCT
CTCTCGACGCAGGACTCGGCTTGCTGAAGCGCGCACGGCAAGAGGCGAGGGGCGGCGACTGGTGAGTACG
CCAAAAATTTTGACTAGCGGAGGCTAGAAGGAGAGAGATGGGTGCGAGAGCGTCAGTATTAAGCGGGGGA
GAATTAGATCGCGATGGGAAAAAATTCGGTTAAGGCCAGGGGGAAAGAAAAAATATAAATTAAAACATAT
AGTATGGGCAAGCAGGGAGCTAGAACGATTCGCAGTTAATCCTGGCCTGTTAGAAACATCAGAAGGCTGT
AGACAAATACTGGGACAGCTACAACCATCCCTTCAGACAGGATCAGAAGAACTTAGATCATTATATAATA
CAGTAGCAACCCTCTATTGTGTGCATCAAAGGATAGAGATAAAAGACACCAAGGAAGCTTTAGACAAGAT
AGAGGAAGAGCAAAACAAAAGTAAGACCACCGCACAGCAAGCGGCCGCTGATCTTCAGACCTGGAGGAGG
AGATATGAGGGACAATTGGAGAAGTGAATTATATAAATATAAAGTAGTAAAAATTGAACCATTAGGAGTA
GCACCCACCAAGGCAAAGAGAAGAGTGGTGCAGAGAGAAAAAAGAGCAGTGGGAATAGGAGCTTTGTTCC
TTGGGTTCTTGGGAGCAGCAGGAAGCACTATGGGCGCAGCGTCAATGACGCTGACGGTACAGGCCAGACA
ATTATTGTCTGGTATAGTGCAGCAGCAGAACAATTTGCTGAGGGCTATTGAGGCGCAACAGCATCTGTTG
CAACTCACAGTCTGGGGCATCAAGCAGCTCCAGGCAAGAATCCTGGCTGTGGAAAGATACCTAAAGGATC
AACAGCTCCTGGGGATTTGGGGTTGCTCTGGAAAACTCATTTGCACCACTGCTGTGCCTTGGAATGCTAG
TTGGAGTAATAAATCTCTGGAACAGATTTGGAATCACACGACCTGGATGGAGTGGGACAGAGAAATTAAC
AATTACACAAGCTTAATACACTCCTTAATTGAAGAATCGCAAAACCAGCAAGAAAAGAATGAACAAGAAT
TATTGGAATTAGATAAATGGGCAAGTTTGTGGAATTGGTTTAACATAACAAATTGGCTGTGGTATATAAA
ATTATTCATAATGATAGTAGGAGGCTTGGTAGGTTTAAGAATAGTTTTTGCTGTACTTTCTATAGTGAAT
AGAGTTAGGCAGGGATATTCACCATTATCGTTTCAGACCCACCTCCCAACCCCGAGGGGACCCGACAGGC
CCGAAGGAATAGAAGAAGAAGGTGGAGAGAGAGACAGAGACAGATCCATTCGATTAGTGAACGGATCTCG
ACGGTATCGATCACGAGACTAGCCTCGAGCGGCCGCCCCCTTCACCGAGGGCCTATTTCCCATGATTCCT
TCATATTTGCATATACGATACAAGGCTGTTAGAGAGATAATTGGAATTAATTTGACTGTAAACACAAAGA
TATTAGTACAAAATACGTGACGTAGAAAGTAATAATTTCTTGGGTAGTTTGCAGTTTTAAAATTATGTTT
TAAAATGGACTATCATATGCTTACCGTAACTTGAAAGTATTTCGATTTCTTGGCTTTATATATCTTGTGG
AAAGGACGAAACACCGGGACCAATAGCTCAGATCCTTTCTCGAGAAAGGATCTGAGCTATTGGTCTTTTT
GAATTCTCGACCTCGAGACAAATGGCAGTATTCATCCACAATTTTAAAAGAAAAGGGGGGATTGGGGGGT
ACAGTGCAGGGGAAAGAATAGTAGACATAATAGCAACAGACATACAAACTAAAGAATTACAAAAACAAAT
TACAAAAATTCAAAATTTTCGGGTTTATTACAGGGACAGCAGAGATCCACTTTGGCCGCGGCTCGAGGGG
G
Features (pLannotate 1.2.2; 25 found; start..end, strand, type, name):
    529..1128    +  CDS            PuroR: puromycin N-acetyltransferase; pac from Streptomyces alboniger; confers resistance to puromycin
   1171..1254    +  CDS            nef (fragment): NEF_HV1Z2 - Experimental evidence at protein level: Swiss-Prot protein existence level 1. Extracellular Nef protein targets CD4(+) T-lymphocytes for apoptosis by interacting with CXCR4 surface receptors. From Human immunodeficiency virus type 1 group M subtype D (isolate Z2/CDC-Z34) (HIV-1).
   1256..1489    +  LTR            3' LTR (ΔU3): self-inactivating 3' long terminal repeat (LTR) from HIV-1
   1561..1682    +  polyA_signal   SV40 poly(A) signal: SV40 polyadenylation signal
   1722..1857    +  rep_origin     SV40 ori: SV40 origin of replication
   1878..1896    -  promoter       T7 promoter: promoter for bacteriophage T7 RNA polymerase
   1904..2059    +  CDS            lacZα (fragment): LacZα fragment of β-galactosidase; lacZ fragment
   2064..2492    +  rep_origin     f1 ori (sequence partly withheld): f1 bacteriophage origin of replication; arrow indicates direction of (+) strand synthesis
   2545..2649    +  promoter       AmpR promoter: bla
   2650..3510    +  CDS            AmpR: β-lactamase; bla; confers resistance to ampicillin, carbenicillin, and related antibiotics
   3681..4269    +  rep_origin     ori: high-copy-number ColE1/pMB1/pBR322/pUC origin of replication
   4452..4544    +  CDS            lacI (fragment): lac repressor; lacI; The lac repressor binds to the lac operator to inhibit transcription in E. coli. This inhibition can be relieved by adding lactose or isopropyl-β-D-thiogalactopyranoside (IPTG).
   4557..4578    +  protein_bind   CAP binding site: CAP binding activates transcription in the presence of cAMP. E. coli catabolite activator protein
   4593..4623    +  promoter       lac promoter: promoter for the E. coli lac operon
   4631..4647    +  protein_bind   lac operator: The lac repressor binds to the lac operator to inhibit transcription in E. coli. This inhibition can be relieved by adding lactose or isopropyl-β-D-thiogalactopyranoside (IPTG). lac repressor encoded by lacI
   4692..4710    +  promoter       T3 promoter: promoter for bacteriophage T3 RNA polymerase
   4738..4964    +  promoter       RSV promoter: Rous sarcoma virus enhancer/promoter
   4965..5145    +  LTR            5' LTR (truncated): truncated 5' long terminal repeat (LTR) from HIV-1
   5192..5317    +  misc_feature   HIV-1 Ψ: packaging signal of human immunodeficiency virus type 1
   5301..5664    +  CDS            HIV-1 gag (fragment): gag protein from human immunodeficiency virus 1; gag
   5810..6043    +  misc_feature   RRE: The Rev response element (RRE) of HIV-1 allows for Rev-dependent mRNA export from the nucleus to the cytoplasm.
   6420..6520    +  CDS            Rev (fragment): human immunodeficiency virus 1 (HIV-1) Rev protein; rev; enhances nuclear export of unspliced and incompletely spliced viral mRNAs
   6570..6810    +  promoter       U6 promoter: RNA polymerase III promoter for human U6 snRNA
   6915..7032    +  misc_feature   cPPT/CTS: central polypurine tract and central termination sequence of HIV-1
   7081..507     +  promoter       hPGK promoter (across the origin): human phosphoglycerate kinase 1 promoter
