[The description below was written by a language model from this plasmid's Addgene catalogue record and pLannotate feature annotations shown in this document.]
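Description:
PLKO.1-YAP shRNA2 is a lentiviral RNA interference vector built on the pLKO.1 backbone and designed to knock down human YAP1 (YAP, the Hippo pathway transcriptional co-activator). It is propagated in E. coli as a high-copy plasmid through a ColE1/pUC-type origin with ampicillin selection from the β-lactamase gene. The backbone also carries an f1 origin, an SV40 origin and poly(A) signal, and leftover lac, T3 and T7 elements from the parental cloning vector. The sequenced plasmid is 7,084 nt.

The viral portion has a third-generation, self-inactivating layout. An RSV enhancer/promoter fused to a truncated HIV-1 5′ LTR drives Tat-independent synthesis of the genomic RNA in packaging cells. It is followed by the Ψ packaging signal with a partial gag region and by the Rev response element, which allows Rev-dependent nuclear export. The ΔU3 3′ LTR silences LTR promoter activity after integration.

Between the LTRs, a human U6 RNA polymerase III promoter is positioned to express the short hairpin. The hairpin itself is not annotated in the feature table and its target sequence is listed as unspecified, but it presumably lies in the gap between the U6 promoter and the cPPT/CTS element, which aids nuclear import of the reverse-transcribed genome. Downstream, a human PGK promoter drives puromycin N-acetyltransferase, so transduced mammalian cells can be selected with puromycin.

The plasmid supplies no packaging functions, which must be provided in trans to make virus. It is suited to stable YAP depletion in human cells, and the associated work concerns YAP in tumour resistance to anti-PD-1 immunotherapy.
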