Addgene plasmid #166485: PLKO.1-YAP shRNA2
Purpose: Human YAP RNAi
Depositing lab: Shuguo Sun. Depositing organization: Huazhong University of Science & Technology. Publication: Interferon-gamma induces tumor resistance to anti-PD-1 immunotherapy by promoting YAP phase separation. Yu M, Peng Z, Qin M, Liu Y, Wang J, Zhang C, Lin J, Dong T, Wang L, Li S, Yang Y, Xu S, Guo W, Zhang X, Shi M, Peng H, Luo X, Zhang H, Zhang L, Li Y, Yang XP, Sun S. Mol Cell. 2021 Feb 13. pii: S1097-2765(21)00010-1. doi: 10.1016/j.molcel.2021.01.010. PubMed 33606996.
Backbone
  Vector backbone: PLKO.1
  Vector type: Lentiviral
Growth in bacteria
  Bacterial resistance: Ampicillin, 100 μg/mL
  Growth temperature: 37°C
  Growth strain: NEB Stable
  Copy number: High Copy
Gene/Insert
  Gene/Insert name: shRNA for human YAP
  gRNA/shRNA sequence: Unspecified
  Species: H. sapiens (human)
  Entrez Gene: YAP1 (a.k.a. COB1, YAP, YAP-1, YAP2, YAP65, YKI)
  Cloning method: Restriction Enzyme; 5′ cloning site Unknown (unknown if destroyed)
Terms and licenses: Academic/Nonprofit Terms; Industry Terms: Not Available to Industry
How to cite: PLKO.1-YAP shRNA2 was a gift from Shuguo Sun (Addgene plasmid # 166485 ; http://n2t.net/addgene:166485 ; RRID:Addgene_166485)
